>Addgene plasmid #194584 | pRK5-mEGFP-FOXL2-WT | addgene full sequence | sequence record 385208 | Addgene NGS Result
TTCGAGCTCGCCCGACATTGATTATTGACTAGTTATTAATAGTAATCAATTACGGGGTCATTAGTTCATA
GCCCATATATGGAGTTCCGCGTTACATAACTTACGGTAAATGGCCCGCCTGGCTGACCGCCCAACGACCC
CCGCCCATTGACGTCAATAATGACGTATGTTCCCATAGTAACGCCAATAGGGACTTTCCATTGACGTCAA
TGGGTGGAGTATTTACGGTAAACTGCCCACTTGGCAGTACATCAAGTGTATCATATGCCAAGTACGCCCC
CTATTGACGTCAATGACGGTAAATGGCCCGCCTGGCATTATGCCCAGTACATGACCTTATGGGACTTTCC
TACTTGGCAGTACATCTACGTATTAGTCATCGCTATTACCATGGTGATGCGGTTTTGGCAGTACATCAAT
GGGCGTGGATAGCGGTTTGACTCACGGGGATTTCCAAGTCTCCACCCCATTGACGTCAATGGGAGTTTGT
TTTGGCACCAAAATCAACGGGACTTTCCAAAATGTCGTAACAACTCCGCCCCATTGACGCAAATGGGCGG
TAGGCGTGTACGGTGGGAGGTCTATATAAGCAGAGCTCGTTTAGTGAACCGTCAGATCGCCTGGAGACGC
CATCCACGCTGTTTTGACCTCCATAGAAGACACCGGGACCGATCCAGCCTCCGCGGCCGGGAACGGTGCA
TTGGAACGCGGATTCCCCGTGCCAAGAGTGACGTAAGTACCGCCTATAGAGTCTATAGGCCCACCCCCTT
GGCTTCGTTAGAACGCGGCTACAATTAATACATAACCTTATGTATCATACACATACGATTTAGGTGACAC
TATAGAATAACATCCACTTTGCCTTTCTCTCCACAGGTGTCCACTCCCAGGTCCAACTGCACCTCGGTTC
TATCGATTGAATTCGTACCGGTGCCACCATGGTGAGCAAGGGCGAGGAGCTGTTCACCGGGGTGGTGCCC
ATCCTGGTCGAGCTGGACGGCGACGTAAACGGCCACAAGTTCAGCGTGCGCGGCGAGGGCGAGGGCGATG
CCACCAACGGCAAGCTGACCCTGAAGTTCATCTGCACCACCGGCAAGCTGCCCGTGCCCTGGCCCACCCT
CGTGACCACCCTGACCTACGGCGTGCAGTGCTTCAGCCGCTACCCCGACCACATGAAGCAGCACGACTTC
TTCAAGTCCGCCATGCCCGAAGGCTACGTCCAGGAGCGCACCATCTCCTTCAAGGACGACGGCACCTACA
AGACCCGCGCCGAGGTGAAGTTCGAGGGCGACACCCTGGTGAACCGCATCGAGCTGAAGGGCATCGACTT
CAAGGAGGACGGCAACATCCTGGGGCACAAGCTGGAGTACAACTTCAACAGCCACAACGTCTATATCACG
GCCGACAAGCAGAAGAACGGCATCAAGGCGAACTTCAAGATCCGCCACAACGTCGAGGACGGCAGCGTGC
AGCTCGCCGACCACTACCAGCAGAACACCCCCATCGGCGACGGCCCCGTGCTGCTGCCCGACAACCACTA
CCTGAGCACCCAGTCCAAGCTGAGCAAAGACCCCAACGAGAAGCGCGATCACATGGTCCTGCTGGAGTTC
GTGACCGCCGCCGGGATCACTCTCGGCATGGACGAGCTGTACACGGCGATGATGGCAAGCTACCCGGAGC
CGGAAGACGCGGCAGGCGCCTTGCTCGCCCCGGAGACGGGAAGGACTGTCAAAGAGCCAGAAGGACCACC
CCCCTCTCCGGGAAAAGGAGGTGGTGGAGGTGGAGGAACCGCACCCGAAAAACCTGACCCGGCGCAAAAA
CCGCCGTATTCCTACGTCGCTTTGATTGCTATGGCAATCAGAGAATCAGCCGAGAAACGGCTGACGCTTT
CAGGTATTTACCAATACATCATAGCCAAATTTCCGTTTTACGAGAAAAATAAGAAGGGTTGGCAAAATAG
CATTCGACATAATTTGAGTCTGAATGAATGTTTCATTAAAGTGCCTAGGGAAGGGGGCGGCGAGAGAAAG
GGAAACTATTGGACCCTGGATCCAGCCTGTGAGGATATGTTCGAGAAGGGAAACTATCGACGGAGGCGCC
GGATGAAACGCCCATTTCGGCCACCACCTGCGCACTTTCAACCAGGTAAAGGCCTCTTCGGAGCAGGAGG
TGCTGCGGGAGGTTGTGGGGTCGCAGGCGCTGGCGCGGACGGATACGGTTATCTCGCGCCCCCCAAATAT
CTCCAATCTGGATTTCTGAACAACAGCTGGCCTCTTCCGCAGCCACCCAGCCCGATGCCTTATGCATCAT
GTCAGATGGCAGCAGCTGCTGCCGCTGCAGCTGCCGCAGCCGCTGCGGCAGGACCTGGCAGTCCTGGAGC
TGCAGCGGTTGTAAAAGGTTTGGCTGGGCCCGCTGCCAGTTACGGTCCCTACACTCGAGTACAAAGCATG
GCGCTTCCCCCTGGGGTCGTCAATAGTTATAACGGTTTGGGTGGGCCCCCTGCAGCTCCACCGCCTCCGC
CGCACCCCCACCCACACCCGCATGCGCATCACTTGCATGCTGCAGCTGCACCCCCTCCGGCTCCTCCACA
CCACGGTGCAGCAGCTCCTCCACCAGGGCAACTGAGCCCAGCTTCACCAGCCACCGCAGCTCCTCCAGCA
CCCGCGCCAACTTCTGCACCTGGGTTGCAATTTGCGTGTGCGAGGCAGCCTGAATTGGCAATGATGCACT
GCTCCTACTGGGATCACGATTCCAAAACAGGAGCTCTTCATTCAAGGCTTGACCTCTGAAGTCGACCTGC
AGAAGCTTGGCCGCCATGGCCCAACTTGTTTATTGCAGCTTATAATGGTTACAAATAAAGCAATAGCATC
ACAAATTTCACAAATAAAGCATTTTTTTCACTGCATTCTAGTTGTGGTTTGTCCAAACTCATCAATGTAT
CTTATCATGTCTGGATCGGGAATTAATTCGGCGCAGCACCATGGCCTGAAATAACCTCTGAAAGAGGAAC
TTGGTTAGGTACCTTCTGAGGCGGAAAGAACCAGCTGTGGAATGTGTGTCAGTTAGGGTGTGGAAAGTCC
CCAGGCTCCCCAGCAGGCAGAAGTATGCAAAGCATGCATCTCAATTAGTCAGCAACCAGGTGTGGAAAGT
CCCCAGGCTCCCCAGCAGGCAGAAGTATGCAAAGCATGCATCTCAATTAGTCAGCAACCATAGTCCCGCC
CCTAACTCCGCCCATCCCGCCCCTAACTCCGCCCAGTTCCGCCCATTCTCCGCCCCATGGCTGACTAATT
TTTTTTATTTATGCAGAGGCCGAGGCCGCCTCGGCCTCTGAGCTATTCCAGAAGTAGTGAGGAGGCTTTT
TTGGAGGCCTAGGCTTTTGCAAAAAGCTGTTAACAGCTTGGCACTGGCCGTCGTTTTACAACGTCGTGAC
TGGGAAAACCCTGGCGTTACCCAACTTAATCGCCTTGCAGCACATCCCCCTTTCGCCAGCTGGCGTAATA
GCGAAGAGGCCCGCACCGATCGCCCTTCCCAACAGTTGCGCAGCCTGAATGGCGAATGGCGCCTGATGCG
GTATTTTCTCCTTACGCATCTGTGCGGTATTTCACACCGCATA
[142 nt withheld, positions 3614-3755]
C
[141 nt withheld, positions 3757-3897]
CCTTTGACGTTGGAGTCCACGTTCTTT
[37 nt withheld, positions 3925-3961]
ACCCTATCTCGGGCTATTCTTTTGATTTATAAGGGATTTTGCCGATTTCGGCCTATTGGTTAAAAAATGA
GCTGATTTAACAAAAATTTAACGCGAATTTTAACAAAATATTAACGTTTACAATTTTATGGTGCACTCTC
AGTACAATCTGCTCTGATGCCGCATAGTTAAGCCAGCCCCGACACCCGCCAACACCCGCTGACGCGCCCT
GACGGGCTTGTCTGCTCCCGGCATCCGCTTACAGACAAGCTGTGACCGTCTCCGGGAGCTGCATGTGTCA
GAGGTTTTCACCGTCATCACCGAAACGCGCGAGACGAAAGGGCCTCGTGATACGCCTATTTTTATAGGTT
AATGTCATGATAATAATGGTTTCTTAGACGTCAGGTGGCACTTTTCGGGGAAATGTGCGCGGAACCCCTA
TTTGTTTATTTTTCTAAATACATTCAAATATGTATCCGCTCATGAGACAATAACCCTGATAAATGCTTCA
ATAATATTGAAAAAGGAAGAGTATGAGTATTCAACATTTCCGTGTCGCCCTTATTCCCTTTTTTGCGGCA
TTTTGCCTTCCTGTTTTTGCTCACCCAGAAACGCTGGTGAAAGTAAAAGATGCTGAAGATCAGTTGGGTG
CACGAGTGGGTTACATCGAACTGGATCTCAACAGCGGTAAGATCCTTGAGAGTTTTCGCCCCGAAGAACG
TTTTCCAATGATGAGCACTTTTAAAGTTCTGCTATGTGGCGCGGTATTATCCCGTATTGACGCCGGGCAA
GAGCAACTCGGTCGCCGCATACACTATTCTCAGAATGACTTGGTTGAGTACTCACCAGTCACAGAAAAGC
ATCTTACGGATGGCATGACAGTAAGAGAATTATGCAGTGCTGCCATAACCATGAGTGATAACACTGCGGC
CAACTTACTTCTGACAACGATCGGAGGACCGAAGGAGCTAACCGCTTTTTTGCACAACATGGGGGATCAT
GTAACTCGCCTTGATCGTTGGGAACCGGAGCTGAATGAAGCCATACCAAACGACGAGCGTGACACCACGA
TGCCTGTAGCAATGGCAACAACGTTGCGCAAACTATTAACTGGCGAACTACTTACTCTAGCTTCCCGGCA
ACAATTAATAGACTGGATGGAGGCGGATAAAGTTGCAGGACCACTTCTGCGCTCGGCCCTTCCGGCTGGC
TGGTTTATTGCTGATAAATCTGGAGCCGGTGAGCGTGGGTCTCGCGGTATCATTGCAGCACTGGGGCCAG
ATGGTAAGCCCTCCCGTATCGTAGTTATCTACACGACGGGGAGTCAGGCAACTATGGATGAACGAAATAG
ACAGATCGCTGAGATAGGTGCCTCACTGATTAAGCATTGGTAACTGTCAGACCAAGTTTACTCATATATA
CTTTAGATTGATTTAAAACTTCATTTTTAATTTAAAAGGATCTAGGTGAAGATCCTTTTTGATAATCTCA
TGACCAAAATCCCTTAACGTGAGTTTTCGTTCCACTGAGCGTCAGACCCCGTAGAAAAGATCAAAGGATC
TTCTTGAGATCCTTTTTTTCTGCGCGTAATCTGCTGCTTGCAAACAAAAAAACCACCGCTACCAGCGGTG
GTTTGTTTGCCGGATCAAGAGCTACCAACTCTTTTTCCGAAGGTAACTGGCTTCAGCAGAGCGCAGATAC
CAAATACTGTTCTTCTAGTGTAGCCGTAGTTAGGCCACCACTTCAAGAACTCTGTAGCACCGCCTACATA
CCTCGCTCTGCTAATCCTGTTACCAGTGGCTGCTGCCAGTGGCGATAAGTCGTGTCTTACCGGGTTGGAC
TCAAGACGATAGTTACCGGATAAGGCGCAGCGGTCGGGCTGAACGGGGGGTTCGTGCACACAGCCCAGCT
TGGAGCGAACGACCTACACCGAACTGAGATACCTACAGCGTGAGCTATGAGAAAGCGCCACGCTTCCCGA
AGGGAGAAAGGCGGACAGGTATCCGGTAAGCGGCAGGGTCGGAACAGGAGAGCGCACGAGGGAGCTTCCA
GGGGGAAACGCCTGGTATCTTTATAGTCCTGTCGGGTTTCGCCACCTCTGACTTGAGCGTCGATTTTTGT
GATGCTCGTCAGGGGGGCGGAGCCTATGGAAAAACGCCAGCAACGCGGCCTTTTTACGGTTCCTGGCCTT
TTGCTGGCCTTTTGCTCACATGTTCTTTCCTGCGTTATCCCCTGATTCTGTGGATAACCGTATTACCGCC
TTTGAGTGAGCTGATACCGCTCGCCGCAGCCGAACGACCGAGCGCAGCGAGTCAGTGAGCGAGGAAGCGG
AAGAGCGCCCAATACGCAAACCGCCTCTCCCCGCGCGTTGGCCGATTCATTAATGCAGCTGGCACGACAG
GTTTCCCGACTGGAAAGCGGGCAGTGAGCGCAACGCAATTAATGTGAGTTAGCTCACTCATTAGGCACCC
CAGGCTTTACACTTTATGCTTCCGGCTCGTATGTTGTGTGGAATTGTGAGCGGATAACAATTTCACACAG
GAAACAGCTATGACATGATTACGAATTAA
Features (pLannotate 1.2.2; 21 found; start..end, strand, type, name):
     14..393     +  enhancer       CMV enhancer: human cytomegalovirus immediate early enhancer
    394..597     +  promoter       CMV promoter: human cytomegalovirus (CMV) immediate early promoter
    733..776     +  intron         CMV intron (fragment): modified intron A from human cytomegalovirus
    828..846     +  promoter       SP6 promoter: promoter for bacteriophage SP6 RNA polymerase
    850..887     +  CDS            IgH signal sequence (fragment): signal sequence from the mouse immunoglobulin heavy chain variable region
    939..1653    +  CDS            SiriusGFP (fragment): enhanced GFP (EGFP) derivative that exhibits robust folding and enhanced photostability (Zhong et al., 2019) mammalian codon-optimized
   1659..2786    +  CDS            FOXL2: FOXL2_HUMAN - Experimental evidence at protein level: Swiss-Prot protein existence level 1. Transcriptional regulator. Critical factor essential for ovary differentiation and maintenance, and repression of the genetic program for somatic testis determination. Prevents trans- differentiation of ovary to testis through transcriptional repression of the Sertoli cell-promoting gene SOX9 (By similarity). Has apoptotic activity in ovarian cells. Suppresses ESR1-mediated transcription of PTGS2/COX2 stimulated by tamoxifen (By similarity). Is a regulator of CYP19 expression (By similarity). Participat
   2823..2957    +  polyA_signal   SV40 poly(A) signal: SV40 polyadenylation signal
   3026..3383    +  promoter       SV40 promoter: SV40 enhancer and early promoter
   3402..3556    +  CDS            lacZα (fragment): LacZα fragment of β-galactosidase; lacZ fragment
   3562..3613    -  misc_feature   bom (fragment): basis of mobility region from pBR322
   3632..4012    +  rep_origin     M13 ori (sequence partly withheld): M13 bacteriophage origin of replication; arrow indicates direction of (+) strand synthesis
   4088..4137    -  misc_feature   bom (fragment): basis of mobility region from pBR322
   4239..4274    -  CDS            rop (fragment): Rop protein, which maintains plasmids at low copy number; rop
   4369..4473    +  promoter       AmpR promoter: bla
   4474..5334    +  CDS            AmpR: β-lactamase; bla; confers resistance to ampicillin, carbenicillin, and related antibiotics
   5505..6093    +  rep_origin     ori: high-copy-number ColE1/pMB1/pBR322/pUC origin of replication
   6276..6368    +  CDS            lacI (fragment): lac repressor; lacI; The lac repressor binds to the lac operator to inhibit transcription in E. coli. This inhibition can be relieved by adding lactose or isopropyl-β-D-thiogalactopyranoside (IPTG).
   6381..6402    +  protein_bind   CAP binding site: CAP binding activates transcription in the presence of cAMP. E. coli catabolite activator protein
   6417..6447    +  promoter       lac promoter: promoter for the E. coli lac operon
   6455..6471    +  protein_bind   lac operator: The lac repressor binds to the lac operator to inhibit transcription in E. coli. This inhibition can be relieved by adding lactose or isopropyl-β-D-thiogalactopyranoside (IPTG). lac repressor encoded by lacI
