[The description below was written by a language model from this plasmid's Addgene catalogue record and pLannotate feature annotations shown in this document.]
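Description:
pRK5-mEGFP-FOXL2-WT is a mammalian expression plasmid of about 6.5 kb, built on the pRK5 backbone. It produces wild-type human FOXL2 fused at its N terminus to monomeric EGFP. In bacteria it is maintained as a high-copy plasmid through a ColE1/pUC-type origin and selected with ampicillin via the β-lactamase gene under its own promoter. An M13 phage origin is also present. The scattered fragments of lacZα, lacI, rop and bom, along with a lac promoter/operator, appear to be backbone remnants with no role in the payload. No mammalian selection marker is annotated, which suits transient transfection. An SV40 enhancer/early promoter region lies downstream of the expression cassette but is followed only by a lacZα fragment.

Expression is driven by the human cytomegalovirus immediate-early enhancer and promoter. These are followed by a short CMV intron A fragment and an SP6 promoter, which could in principle support in vitro transcription. The annotation also picks up a small fragment resembling an immunoglobulin heavy-chain signal sequence in the leader region, most likely part of the pRK5 leader rather than a functional secretion signal. The fluorescent protein coding region is labelled by the annotation tool as a SiriusGFP fragment, but according to the catalogue it is mEGFP. It runs almost directly into the full FOXL2 open reading frame, and the cassette ends with an SV40 polyadenylation signal. The insert was assembled by Gibson cloning.

FOXL2 is a forkhead transcriptional regulator needed for ovary differentiation and maintenance. The construct was deposited with a study of aberrant phase separation and nucleolar dysfunction in rare genetic diseases. The fluorescent fusion allows FOXL2 localisation to be imaged in cells, and the "WT" designation suggests it serves as the reference for variant forms, although the record does not describe any such variants.
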