Addgene plasmid #194584: pRK5-mEGFP-FOXL2-WT
Purpose: Mammalian Expression of mEGFP-FOXL2 WT Fusion Protein
Depositing lab: Denes Hnisz. Publication: Aberrant phase separation and nucleolar dysfunction in rare genetic diseases. Mensah MA, Niskanen H, Magalhaes AP, Basu S, Kircher M, Sczakiel HL, Reiter AMV, Elsner J, Meinecke P, Biskup S, Chung BHY, Dombrowsky G, Eckmann-Scholz C, Hitz MP, Hoischen A, Holterhus PM, Hulsemann W, Kahrizi K, Kalscheuer VM, Kan A, Krumbiegel M, Kurth I, Leubner J, Longardt AC, Moritz JD, Najmabadi H, Skipalova K, Snijders Blok L, Tzschach A, Wiedersberg E, Zenker M, Garcia-Cabau C, Buschow R, Salvatella X, Kraushar ML, Mundlos S, Caliebe A, Spielmann M, Horn D, Hnisz D. Nature. 2023 Feb;614(7948):564-571. doi: 10.1038/s41586-022-05682-1. Epub 2023 Feb 8. PubMed 36755093.
Backbone
  Vector backbone: pRK5
  Vector type: Mammalian Expression
Growth in bacteria
  Bacterial resistance: Ampicillin, 100 μg/mL
  Growth temperature: 37°C
  Growth strain: DH5alpha
  Copy number: High Copy
Gene/Insert
  Gene/Insert name: FOXL2
  Species: H. sapiens (human)
  Entrez Gene: FOXL2 (a.k.a. BPES, BPES1, PFRK, PINTO, POF3)
  Tag / fusion protein: mEGFP (N terminal on insert)
  Cloning method: Gibson Cloning
Terms and licenses: Academic/Nonprofit Terms; Industry Terms: Not Available to Industry
How to cite: pRK5-mEGFP-FOXL2-WT was a gift from Denes Hnisz (Addgene plasmid # 194584 ; http://n2t.net/addgene:194584 ; RRID:Addgene_194584)
